>Addgene plasmid #123467 | pMK-PatpB (NEP) | depositor partial sequence | sequence record 235557 | PatpB (NEP)
AATAGAAATAGAAAATAAAGTTCAGGTTCGAATTCCATAGAATAGATAA
