LOCUS       Exported 2367 bp ds-DNA circular SYN 13-MAY-2021
DEFINITION  MoChlo kit.
ACCESSION   .
VERSION     .
KEYWORDS    pMK-PatpB (NEP)
SOURCE      synthetic DNA construct
  ORGANISM  synthetic DNA construct
REFERENCE   1 (bases 1 to 2367)
  AUTHORS   Occhialini A, Piatek A, Pfotenhauer AC, Frazier TP, Stewart CN,
            Lenaghan S
  TITLE     MoChlo: A versatile modular cloning toolbox for chloroplast
            biotechnology.
  JOURNAL   Plant Physiol. 2019 Jan 24. pii: pp.18.01220. doi:
            10.1104/pp.18.01220.
  PUBMED    30679266
REFERENCE   2 (bases 1 to 2367)
  AUTHORS   .
  TITLE     Direct Submission
  JOURNAL   Exported May 13, 2021 from SnapGene Server 1.1.58
            http://www.snapgene.com
FEATURES             Location/Qualifiers
     source          1..2367
                     /organism="synthetic DNA construct"
                     /mol_type="other DNA"
     primer_bind     278..300
                     /label=M13/pUC Forward
                     /note="In lacZ gene"
     primer_bind     292..309
                     /label=M13 Forward
                     /note="In lacZ gene. Also called M13-F20 or M13 (-21)
                     Forward"
     primer_bind     293..309
                     /label=M13 fwd
                     /note="common sequencing primer, one of multiple similar
                     variants"
     primer_bind     320..339
                     /label=T7
                     /note="T7 promoter, forward primer"
     promoter        320..338
                     /label=T7 promoter
                     /note="promoter for bacteriophage T7 RNA polymerase"
     CDS             343..354
                     /codon_start=1
                     /product="Factor Xa recognition and cleavage site"
                     /label=Factor Xa site
                     /translation="IEGR"
     primer_bind     complement(573..590)
                     /label=L4440
                     /note="L4440 vector, forward primer"
     rep_origin      complement(683..1271)
                     /direction=LEFT
                     /label=ori
                     /note="high-copy-number ColE1/pMB1/pBR322/pUC origin of
                     replication"
     primer_bind     complement(763..782)
                     /label=pBR322ori-F
                     /note="pBR322 origin, forward primer"
     CDS             complement(1445..2239)
                     /codon_start=1
                     /product="aminoglycoside phosphotransferase"
                     /label=NeoR/KanR
                     /note="confers resistance to neomycin, kanamycin, and G418
                     (Geneticin(R))"
                     /translation="MIEQDGLHAGSPAAWVERLFGYDWAQQTIGCSDAAVFRLSAQGRP
                     VLFVKTDLSGALNELQDEAARLSWLATTGVPCAAVLDVVTEAGRDWLLLGEVPGQDLLS
                     SHLAPAEKVSIMADAMRRLHTLDPATCPFDHQAKHRIERARTRMEAGLVDQDDLDEEHQ
                     GLAPAELFARLKASMPDGEDLVVTHGDACLPNIMVENGRFSGFIDCGRLGVADRYQDIA
                     LATRDIAEELGGEWADRFLVLYGIAAPDSQRIAFYRLLDEFF"
     promoter        complement(2240..2344)
                     /gene="bla"
                     /label=AmpR promoter
ORIGIN
        1 ctaaattgta agcgttaata ttttgttaaa attcgcgtta aatttttgtt aaatcagctc
       61 attttttaac caataggccg aaatcggcaa aatcccttat aaatcaaaag aatagaccga
      121 gatagggttg agtggccgct acagggcgct cccattcgcc attcaggctg cgcaactgtt
      181 gggaagggcg tttcggtgcg ggcctcttcg ctattacgcc agctggcgaa agggggatgt
      241 gctgcaaggc gattaagttg ggtaacgcca gggttttccc agtcacgacg ttgtaaaacg
      301 acggccagtg agcgcgacgt aatacgactc actatagggc gaattgaagg aaggccgtca
      361 aggccgcatc aacgagctcg gtctcaggag aatagaaata gaaaataaag ttcaggttcg
      421 aattccatag aatagataat acttgagacc ggtaccctct gggcctcatg ggccttcctt
      481 tcactgcccg ctttccagtc gggaaacctg tcgtgccagc tgcattaaca tggtcatagc
      541 tgtttccttg cgtattgggc gctctccgct tcctcgctca ctgactcgct gcgctcggtc
      601 gttcgggtaa agcctggggt gcctaatgag caaaaggcca gcaaaaggcc aggaaccgta
      661 aaaaggccgc gttgctggcg tttttccata ggctccgccc ccctgacgag catcacaaaa
      721 atcgacgctc aagtcagagg tggcgaaacc cgacaggact ataaagatac caggcgtttc
      781 cccctggaag ctccctcgtg cgctctcctg ttccgaccct gccgcttacc ggatacctgt
      841 ccgcctttct cccttcggga agcgtggcgc tttctcatag ctcacgctgt aggtatctca
      901 gttcggtgta ggtcgttcgc tccaagctgg gctgtgtgca cgaacccccc gttcagcccg
      961 accgctgcgc cttatccggt aactatcgtc ttgagtccaa cccggtaaga cacgacttat
     1021 cgccactggc agcagccact ggtaacagga ttagcagagc gaggtatgta ggcggtgcta
     1081 cagagttctt gaagtggtgg cctaactacg gctacactag aagaacagta tttggtatct
     1141 gcgctctgct gaagccagtt accttcggaa aaagagttgg tagctcttga tccggcaaac
     1201 aaaccaccgc tggtagcggt ggtttttttg tttgcaagca gcagattacg cgcagaaaaa
     1261 aaggatctca agaagatcct ttgatctttt ctacggggtc tgacgctcag tggaacgaaa
     1321 actcacgtta agggattttg gtcatgagat tatcaaaaag gatcttcacc tagatccttt
     1381 taaattaaaa atgaagtttt aaatcaatct aaagtatata tgagtaaact tggtctgaca
     1441 gttattagaa aaattcatcc agcagacgat aaaacgcaat acgctggcta tccggtgccg
     1501 caatgccata cagcaccaga aaacgatccg cccattcgcc gcccagttct tccgcaatat
     1561 cacgggtggc cagcgcaata tcctgataac gatccgccac gcccagacgg ccgcaatcaa
     1621 taaagccgct aaaacggcca ttttccacca taatgttcgg caggcacgca tcaccatggg
     1681 tcaccaccag atcttcgcca tccggcatgc tcgctttcag acgcgcaaac agctctgccg
     1741 gtgccaggcc ctgatgttct tcatccagat catcctgatc caccaggccc gcttccatac
     1801 gggtacgcgc acgttcaata cgatgtttcg cctgatgatc aaacggacag gtcgccgggt
     1861 ccagggtatg cagacgacgc atggcatccg ccataatgct cactttttct gccggcgcca
     1921 gatggctaga cagcagatcc tgacccggca cttcgcccag cagcagccaa tcacggcccg
     1981 cttcggtcac cacatccagc accgccgcac acggaacacc ggtggtggcc agccagctca
     2041 gacgcgccgc ttcatcctgc agctcgttca gcgcaccgct cagatcggtt ttcacaaaca
     2101 gcaccggacg accctgcgcg ctcagacgaa acaccgccgc atcagagcag ccaatggtct
     2161 gctgcgccca atcatagcca aacagacgtt ccacccacgc tgccgggcta cccgcatgca
     2221 ggccatcctg ttcaatcata ctcttccttt ttcaatatta ttgaagcatt tatcagggtt
     2281 attgtctcat gagcggatac atatttgaat gtatttagaa aaataaacaa ataggggttc
     2341 cgcgcacatt tccccgaaaa gtgccac
//
